Addgene plasmid #103811: pCIBN-hTRF1-tagRFP-T
Purpose: BLInCR 'Localizer' construct that marks telomeres and is targeted by a PHR-tagged effector upon illumination with blue light; can be visualized without triggering PHR recruitment
Depositing lab: Karsten Rippe. Publication: Real-time observation of light-controlled transcription in living cells. Rademacher A, Erdel F, Trojanowski J, Schumacher S, Rippe K. J Cell Sci. 2017 Dec 15;130(24):4213-4224. doi: 10.1242/jcs.205534. Epub 2017 Nov 9. PubMed 29122982.
Backbone
  Vector backbone: pEGFP-C1
  Backbone manufacturer: Clontech
  Backbone size w/o insert (bp): 3932
  Vector type: Mammalian Expression
  Selectable markers: Neomycin (select with G418)
Growth in bacteria
  Bacterial resistance: Kanamycin, 50 μg/mL
  Growth temperature: 37°C
  Growth strain: DH5alpha
  Copy number: High Copy
Gene/Insert
  Gene/Insert name: CIBN-hTRF1-tagRFP-T (alt name: N-terminus of CIB1)
  Species: H. sapiens (human), A. thaliana (mustard weed)
  Insert size (bp): 2511
  Entrez Gene: CIB1 (a.k.a. AT4G34530, T4L20.110, T4L20_110, cryptochrome-interacting basic-helix-loop-helix 1); TERF1 (a.k.a. PIN2, TRBF1, TRF, TRF1, hTRF1-AS, t-TRF1)
  Promoter: CMV
  Cloning method: Restriction Enzyme; 5′ cloning site NheI (not destroyed); 3′ cloning site BamHI (not destroyed)
  Sequencing primers: 5′ CMV-F
Terms and licenses: Academic/Nonprofit Terms; Industry Terms: Not Available to Industry
Depositor comments: EGFP was cut out from the backbone (NheI/BamHI cuts)
How to cite: pCIBN-hTRF1-tagRFP-T was a gift from Karsten Rippe (Addgene plasmid # 103811 ; http://n2t.net/addgene:103811 ; RRID:Addgene_103811)
