[The description below was written by a language model from this plasmid's Addgene catalogue record and pLannotate feature annotations shown in this document.]
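Description:
pCIBN-hTRF1-tagRFP-T is a mammalian expression plasmid of about 6.4 kb built on the Clontech pEGFP-C1 backbone, from which the EGFP coding region was removed by NheI/BamHI digestion and replaced with the fusion insert. It replicates at high copy in E. coli from a ColE1/pUC-type origin and also carries an f1 phage origin. A single Tn5 NeoR/KanR gene provides both selections: a bacterial bla-type promoter drives it for kanamycin resistance in bacteria, and the adjacent SV40 enhancer/early promoter drives it for G418 selection in mammalian cells, with an HSV TK polyadenylation signal downstream. The two sequence records (sequencing result and depositor sequence) are the same length and give the same feature layout, offset by only a few bases.

The payload is one open reading frame under the CMV immediate-early enhancer and promoter, terminated by the SV40 poly(A) signal. It fuses three parts in order. CIBN is the N-terminal portion of Arabidopsis thaliana CIB1, which binds blue-light-activated cryptochrome 2. Human TRF1 (TERF1) is a shelterin component that binds double-stranded telomeric repeats. The red fluorescent protein tagRFP-T is annotated as a TagRFP fragment. The short SV40 large T antigen, ble and bGH poly(A) fragments in the table look like annotation matches to backbone sequence rather than functional elements.

In the BLInCR system the plasmid serves as a "localizer": TRF1 anchors the fusion at telomeres, and blue light recruits a co-expressed effector tagged with PHR (the CRY2 photolyase homology region) to CIBN at those sites. According to the record, the red tag lets the telomeric sites be visualized without triggering PHR recruitment. This supports real-time imaging of light-controlled recruitment in living cells.
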