Features (pLannotate 1.2.2; 15 found; start..end, strand, type, name):
     61..364     +  enhancer       CMV enhancer: human cytomegalovirus immediate early enhancer
    365..568     +  promoter       CMV promoter: human cytomegalovirus (CMV) immediate early promoter
    603..1112    +  CDS            CIBN: N-terminal portion of the CIB1 transcription factor from Arabidopsis thaliana binds to CRY2 (cryptochrome 2) that has absorbed blue light (Kennedy et al., 2010)
   1125..2381    +  CDS            TERF1: TERF1_HUMAN - Also known as PIN2, TRBF1, TRF, TRF1. Experimental evidence at protein level: Swiss-Prot protein existence level 1. Binds the telomeric double-stranded 5'-TTAGGG-3' repeat and negatively regulates telomere length. Involved in the regulation of the mitotic spindle. Component of the shelterin complex (telosome) that is involved in the regulation of telomere length and protection. Shelterin associates with arrays of double-stranded 5'-TTAGGG-3' repeats added by telomerase and protects chromosome ends; without its protective activity, telomeres are no longer hidden from the DNA damag
   2388..3099    +  CDS            TagRFP (fragment): monomeric derivative of red fluorescent protein from Entacmaea quadricolor (Merzlyak et al., 2007) mammalian codon-optimized
   3124..3208    +  CDS            large T antigen (fragment): large T antigen from SV40 (simian virus 40)
   3231..3352    +  polyA_signal   SV40 poly(A) signal: SV40 polyadenylation signal
   3386..3814    -  rep_origin     f1 ori (sequence partly withheld): f1 bacteriophage origin of replication; arrow indicates direction of (+) strand synthesis
   3841..3945    +  promoter       AmpR promoter: bla
   3947..4304    +  promoter       SV40 promoter: SV40 enhancer and early promoter
   4339..5133    +  CDS            NeoR/KanR: aminoglycoside phosphotransferase from Tn5; aph(3')-II (or nptII); confers resistance to neomycin, kanamycin, and G418 (Geneticin®)
   5154..5306    +  CDS            ble (fragment): BLE_KLEPN - Experimental evidence at protein level: Swiss-Prot protein existence level 1. Binding protein with a strong affinity to the bleomycin family of antibiotics. Binds to CL990; an antimitotic-antibiotic compound. From Klebsiella pneumoniae.
   5365..5412    +  polyA_signal   HSV TK poly(A) signal: herpes simplex virus thymidine kinase polyadenylation signal (Cole and Stacy, 1985)
   5503..5519    -  polyA_signal   bGH poly(A) signal (fragment): bovine growth hormone polyadenylation signal
   5741..6329    +  rep_origin     ori: high-copy-number ColE1/pMB1/pBR322/pUC origin of replication
>Addgene plasmid #103811 | pCIBN-hTRF1-tagRFP-T | depositor full sequence | sequence record 196692 | Full Sequence
TAGTTATTAATAGTAATCAATTACGGGGTCATTAGTTCATAGCCCATATATGGAGTTCCGCGTTACATAA
CTTACGGTAAATGGCCCGCCTGGCTGACCGCCCAACGACCCCCGCCCATTGACGTCAATAATGACGTATG
TTCCCATAGTAACGCCAATAGGGACTTTCCATTGACGTCAATGGGTGGAGTATTTACGGTAAACTGCCCA
CTTGGCAGTACATCAAGTGTATCATATGCCAAGTACGCCCCCTATTGACGTCAATGACGGTAAATGGCCC
GCCTGGCATTATGCCCAGTACATGACCTTATGGGACTTTCCTACTTGGCAGTACATCTACGTATTAGTCA
TCGCTATTACCATGGTGATGCGGTTTTGGCAGTACATCAATGGGCGTGGATAGCGGTTTGACTCACGGGG
ATTTCCAAGTCTCCACCCCATTGACGTCAATGGGAGTTTGTTTTGGCACCAAAATCAACGGGACTTTCCA
AAATGTCGTAACAACTCCGCCCCATTGACGCAAATGGGCGGTAGGCGTGTACGGTGGGAGGTCTATATAA
GCAGAGCTGGTTTAGTGAACCGTCAGATCCGCTAGCGCCACCATGAATGGAGCTATAGGAGGTGACCTTT
TGCTCAATTTTCCTGACATGTCGGTCCTAGAGCGCCAAAGGGCTCACCTCAAGTACCTCAATCCCACCTT
TGATTCTCCTCTCGCCGGCTTCTTTGCCGATTCTTCAATGATTACCGGCGGCGAGATGGACAGCTATCTT
TCGACTGCCGGTTTGAATCTTCCGATGATGTACGGTGAGACGACGGTGGAAGGTGATTCAAGACTCTCAA
TTTCGCCGGAAACGACGCTTGGGACTGGAAATTTCAAGGCAGCGAAGTTTGATACAGAGACTAAGGATTG
TAATGAGGCGGCGAAGAAGATGACGATGAACAGAGATGACCTAGTAGAAGAAGGAGAAGAAGAGAAGTCG
AAAATAACAGAGCAAAACAATGGGAGCACAAAAAGCATCAAGAAGATGAAACACAAAGCCAAGAAAGAAG
AGAACAATTTCTCTAATGATTCATCTAAAGTGACGAAGGAATTGGAGAAAACGGATTATATTCATGTACC
GGTAATGGCGGAGGATGTTTCCTCAGCGGCCCCGAGCCCGCGGGGCTGTGCGGATGGTAGGGATGCCGAC
CCTACTGAGGAGCAGATGGCAGAAACAGAGAGAAACGACGAGGAGCAGTTCGAATGCCAGGAACTGCTCG
AGTGCCAGGTGCAGGTGGGGGCCCCCGAGGAGGAGGAGGAGGAGGAGGAGGACGCGGGCCTGGTGGCCGA
GGCCGAGGCCGTGGCTGCCGGCTGGATGCTCGATTTCCTCTGCCTCTCTCTTTGCCGAGCTTTCCGCGAC
GGCCGCTCCGAGGACTTCCGCAGGACCCGCAACAGCGCAGAGGCTATTATTCATGGACTATCCAGTCTAA
CAGCTTGCCAGTTGAGAACGATATACATATGTCAGTTTTTGACAAGAATTGCAGCAGGAAAAACCCTTGA
TGCACAGTTTGAAAATGATGAACGAATTACACCCTTGGAATCAGCCCTGATGATTTGGGGTTCAATTGAA
AAGGAACATGACAAACTTCATGAAGAAATACAGAATTTAATTAAAATTCAGGCTATAGCTGTTTGTATGG
AAAATGGCAACTTTAAAGAAGCAGAAGAAGTCTTTGAAAGAATATTTGGTGATCCAAATTCTCATATGCC
TTTCAAAAGCAAATTGCTTATGATAATCTCTCAGAAAGATACATTTCATTCCTTTTTTCAACACTTCAGC
TACAACCACATGATGGAGAAAATTAAGAGTTATGTGAATTATGTGCTAAGTGAAAAATCATCAACCTTTC
TAATGAAGGCAGCGGCAAAAGTAGTAGAAAGCAAAAGGACAAGAACAATAACTTCTCAAGATAAACCTAG
TGGTAATGATGTTGAAATGGAAACTGAAGCTAATTTGGATACAAGAAAAAGGTCTCACAAGAATCTTTTC
TTATCTAAGTTGCAACATGGAACCCAGCAACAAGACCTTAATAAGAAAGAAAGAAGAGTAGGAACTCCTC
AAAGTACAAAAAAGAAAAAAGAAAGCAGAAGAGCCACTGAAAGCAGAATACCTGTTTCAAAGAGTCAGCC
GGTAACTCCTGAAAAACATCGAGCTAGAAAAAGACAGGCATGGCTTTGGGAAGAAGACAAGAATTTGAGA
TCTGGCGTGAGGAAATATGGAGAGGGAAACTGGTCTAAAATACTGTTGCATTATAAATTCAACAACCGGA
CAAGTGTCATGTTAAAAGACAGATGGAGGACCATGAAGAAACTAAAACTGATTTCCTCAGACAGCGAAGA
CAAGCTTATGGTGTCTAAGGGCGAAGAGCTGATTAAGGAGAACATGCACATGAAGCTGTACATGGAGGGC
ACCGTGAACAACCACCACTTCAAGTGCACATCCGAGGGCGAAGGCAAGCCCTACGAGGGCACCCAGACCA
TGAGAATCAAGGTGGTCGAGGGCGGCCCTCTCCCCTTCGCCTTCGACATCCTGGCTACCAGCTTCATGTA
CGGCAGCAGAACCTTCATCAACCACACCCAGGGCATCCCCGATTTCTTTAAGCAGTCCTTCCCTGAGGGC
TTCACATGGGAGAGAGTCACCACATACGAAGACGGGGGCGTGCTGACCGCTACCCAGGACACCAGCCTCC
AGGACGGCTGCCTCATCTACAACGTCAAGATCAGAGGGGTGAACTTCCCATCCAACGGCCCTGTGATGCA
GAAGAAAACACTCGGCTGGGAGGCCAACACCGAGATGCTGTACCCCGCTGACGGCGGCCTGGAAGGCAGA
ACCGACATGGCCCTGAAGCTCGTGGGCGGGGGCCACCTGATCTGCAACTTCAAGACCACATACAGATCCA
AGAAACCCGCTAAGAACCTCAAGATGCCCGGCGTCTACTATGTGGACCACAGACTGGAAAGAATCAAGGA
GGCCGACAAAGAGACCTACGTCGAGCAGCACGAGGTGGCTGTGGCCAGATACTGCGACCTCCCTAGCAAA
CTGGGGCACAAACTTAATTAAGGATCCACCGGATCTAGATAACTGATCATAATCAGCCATACCACATTTG
TAGAGGTTTTACTTGCTTTAAAAAACCTCCCACACCTCCCCCTGAACCTGAAACATAAAATGAATGCAAT
TGTTGTTGTTAACTTGTTTATTGCAGCTTATAATGGTTACAAATAAAGCAATAGCATCACAAATTTCACA
AATAAAGCATTTTTTTCACTGCATTCTAGTTGTGGTTTGTCCAAACTCATCAATGTATCTTAACGCGTAA
ATTGTAAGCGTTAATATTTTGTTAAAATTCGCGTTAAATTTTTGTTAAATCAGCTCATTTTTTAACCAAT
AGGCCGAAATCGGCAAAATCCCTTATAAATCAAAAGAATAGACCGAGATAGGGT
[37 nt withheld, positions 3485-3521]
AAAGAACGTGGACTCCAACGTCAAAGG
[49 nt withheld, positions 3549-3597]
T
[91 nt withheld, positions 3599-3689]
G
[124 nt withheld, positions 3691-3814]
CAGGTGGCACTTTTCGGGGAAATGTGCGCGGAACCCCTATTTGTTTATTTTTCTAAATACATTCAAATAT
GTATCCGCTCATGAGACAATAACCCTGATAAATGCTTCAATAATATTGAAAAAGGAAGAGTCCTGAGGCG
GAAAGAACCAGCTGTGGAATGTGTGTCAGTTAGGGTGTGGAAAGTCCCCAGGCTCCCCAGCAGGCAGAAG
TATGCAAAGCATGCATCTCAATTAGTCAGCAACCAGGTGTGGAAAGTCCCCAGGCTCCCCAGCAGGCAGA
AGTATGCAAAGCATGCATCTCAATTAGTCAGCAACCATAGTCCCGCCCCTAACTCCGCCCATCCCGCCCC
TAACTCCGCCCAGTTCCGCCCATTCTCCGCCCCATGGCTGACTAATTTTTTTTATTTATGCAGAGGCCGA
GGCCGCCTCGGCCTCTGAGCTATTCCAGAAGTAGTGAGGAGGCTTTTTTGGAGGCCTAGGCTTTTGCAAA
GATCGATCAAGAGACAGGATGAGGATCGTTTCGCATGATTGAACAAGATGGATTGCACGCAGGTTCTCCG
GCCGCTTGGGTGGAGAGGCTATTCGGCTATGACTGGGCACAACAGACAATCGGCTGCTCTGATGCCGCCG
TGTTCCGGCTGTCAGCGCAGGGGCGCCCGGTTCTTTTTGTCAAGACCGACCTGTCCGGTGCCCTGAATGA
ACTGCAAGACGAGGCAGCGCGGCTATCGTGGCTGGCCACGACGGGCGTTCCTTGCGCAGCTGTGCTCGAC
GTTGTCACTGAAGCGGGAAGGGACTGGCTGCTATTGGGCGAAGTGCCGGGGCAGGATCTCCTGTCATCTC
ACCTTGCTCCTGCCGAGAAAGTATCCATCATGGCTGATGCAATGCGGCGGCTGCATACGCTTGATCCGGC
TACCTGCCCATTCGACCACCAAGCGAAACATCGCATCGAGCGAGCACGTACTCGGATGGAAGCCGGTCTT
GTCGATCAGGATGATCTGGACGAAGAGCATCAGGGGCTCGCGCCAGCCGAACTGTTCGCCAGGCTCAAGG
CGAGCATGCCCGACGGCGAGGATCTCGTCGTGACCCATGGCGATGCCTGCTTGCCGAATATCATGGTGGA
AAATGGCCGCTTTTCTGGATTCATCGACTGTGGCCGGCTGGGTGTGGCGGACCGCTATCAGGACATAGCG
TTGGCTACCCGTGATATTGCTGAAGAGCTTGGCGGCGAATGGGCTGACCGCTTCCTCGTGCTTTACGGTA
TCGCCGCTCCCGATTCGCAGCGCATCGCCTTCTATCGCCTTCTTGACGAGTTCTTCTGAGCGGGACTCTG
GGGTTCGAAATGACCGACCAAGCGACGCCCAACCTGCCATCACGAGATTTCGATTCCACCGCCGCCTTCT
ATGAAAGGTTGGGCTTCGGAATCGTTTTCCGGGACGCCGGCTGGATGATCCTCCAGCGCGGGGATCTCAT
GCTGGAGTTCTTCGCCCACCCTAGGGGGAGGCTAACTGAAACACGGAAGGAGACAATACCGGAAGGAACC
CGCGCTATGACGGCAATAAAAAGACAGAATAAAACGCACGGTGTTGGGTCGTTTGTTCATAAACGCGGGG
TTCGGTCCCAGGGCTGGCACTCTGTCGATACCCCACCGAGACCCCATTGGGGCCAATACGCCCGCGTTTC
TTCCTTTTCCCCACCCCACCCCCCAAGTTCGGGTGAAGGCCCAGGGCTCGCAGCCAACGTCGGGGCGGCA
GGCCCTGCCATAGCCTCAGGTTACTCATATATACTTTAGATTGATTTAAAACTTCATTTTTAATTTAAAA
GGATCTAGGTGAAGATCCTTTTTGATAATCTCATGACCAAAATCCCTTAACGTGAGTTTTCGTTCCACTG
AGCGTCAGACCCCGTAGAAAAGATCAAAGGATCTTCTTGAGATCCTTTTTTTCTGCGCGTAATCTGCTGC
TTGCAAACAAAAAAACCACCGCTACCAGCGGTGGTTTGTTTGCCGGATCAAGAGCTACCAACTCTTTTTC
CGAAGGTAACTGGCTTCAGCAGAGCGCAGATACCAAATACTGTCCTTCTAGTGTAGCCGTAGTTAGGCCA
CCACTTCAAGAACTCTGTAGCACCGCCTACATACCTCGCTCTGCTAATCCTGTTACCAGTGGCTGCTGCC
AGTGGCGATAAGTCGTGTCTTACCGGGTTGGACTCAAGACGATAGTTACCGGATAAGGCGCAGCGGTCGG
GCTGAACGGGGGGTTCGTGCACACAGCCCAGCTTGGAGCGAACGACCTACACCGAACTGAGATACCTACA
GCGTGAGCTATGAGAAAGCGCCACGCTTCCCGAAGGGAGAAAGGCGGACAGGTATCCGGTAAGCGGCAGG
GTCGGAACAGGAGAGCGCACGAGGGAGCTTCCAGGGGGAAACGCCTGGTATCTTTATAGTCCTGTCGGGT
TTCGCCACCTCTGACTTGAGCGTCGATTTTTGTGATGCTCGTCAGGGGGGCGGAGCCTATGGAAAAACGC
CAGCAACGCGGCCTTTTTACGGTTCCTGGCCTTTTGCTGGCCTTTTGCTCACATGTTCTTTCCTGCGTTA
TCCCCTGATTCTGTGGATAACCGTATTACCGCCATGCAT
