Features (pLannotate 1.2.2; 15 found; start..end, strand, type, name):
     55..358     +  enhancer       CMV enhancer: human cytomegalovirus immediate early enhancer
    359..562     +  promoter       CMV promoter: human cytomegalovirus (CMV) immediate early promoter
    597..1106    +  CDS            CIBN: N-terminal portion of the CIB1 transcription factor from Arabidopsis thaliana binds to CRY2 (cryptochrome 2) that has absorbed blue light (Kennedy et al., 2010)
   1119..2375    +  CDS            TERF1: TERF1_HUMAN - Also known as PIN2, TRBF1, TRF, TRF1. Experimental evidence at protein level: Swiss-Prot protein existence level 1. Binds the telomeric double-stranded 5'-TTAGGG-3' repeat and negatively regulates telomere length. Involved in the regulation of the mitotic spindle. Component of the shelterin complex (telosome) that is involved in the regulation of telomere length and protection. Shelterin associates with arrays of double-stranded 5'-TTAGGG-3' repeats added by telomerase and protects chromosome ends; without its protective activity, telomeres are no longer hidden from the DNA damag
   2382..3093    +  CDS            TagRFP (fragment): monomeric derivative of red fluorescent protein from Entacmaea quadricolor (Merzlyak et al., 2007) mammalian codon-optimized
   3118..3202    +  CDS            large T antigen (fragment): large T antigen from SV40 (simian virus 40)
   3225..3346    +  polyA_signal   SV40 poly(A) signal: SV40 polyadenylation signal
   3380..3808    -  rep_origin     f1 ori (sequence partly withheld): f1 bacteriophage origin of replication; arrow indicates direction of (+) strand synthesis
   3835..3939    +  promoter       AmpR promoter: bla
   3941..4298    +  promoter       SV40 promoter: SV40 enhancer and early promoter
   4333..5127    +  CDS            NeoR/KanR: aminoglycoside phosphotransferase from Tn5; aph(3')-II (or nptII); confers resistance to neomycin, kanamycin, and G418 (Geneticin®)
   5148..5300    +  CDS            ble (fragment): BLE_KLEPN - Experimental evidence at protein level: Swiss-Prot protein existence level 1. Binding protein with a strong affinity to the bleomycin family of antibiotics. Binds to CL990; an antimitotic-antibiotic compound. From Klebsiella pneumoniae.
   5359..5406    +  polyA_signal   HSV TK poly(A) signal: herpes simplex virus thymidine kinase polyadenylation signal (Cole and Stacy, 1985)
   5497..5513    -  polyA_signal   bGH poly(A) signal (fragment): bovine growth hormone polyadenylation signal
   5735..6323    +  rep_origin     ori: high-copy-number ColE1/pMB1/pBR322/pUC origin of replication
>Addgene plasmid #103811 | pCIBN-hTRF1-tagRFP-T | addgene full sequence | sequence record 199270 | Addgene NGS Result
TTAATAGTAATCAATTACGGGGTCATTAGTTCATAGCCCATATATGGAGTTCCGCGTTACATAACTTACG
GTAAATGGCCCGCCTGGCTGACCGCCCAACGACCCCCGCCCATTGACGTCAATAATGACGTATGTTCCCA
TAGTAACGCCAATAGGGACTTTCCATTGACGTCAATGGGTGGAGTATTTACGGTAAACTGCCCACTTGGC
AGTACATCAAGTGTATCATATGCCAAGTACGCCCCCTATTGACGTCAATGACGGTAAATGGCCCGCCTGG
CATTATGCCCAGTACATGACCTTATGGGACTTTCCTACTTGGCAGTACATCTACGTATTAGTCATCGCTA
TTACCATGGTGATGCGGTTTTGGCAGTACATCAATGGGCGTGGATAGCGGTTTGACTCACGGGGATTTCC
AAGTCTCCACCCCATTGACGTCAATGGGAGTTTGTTTTGGCACCAAAATCAACGGGACTTTCCAAAATGT
CGTAACAACTCCGCCCCATTGACGCAAATGGGCGGTAGGCGTGTACGGTGGGAGGTCTATATAAGCAGAG
CTGGTTTAGTGAACCGTCAGATCCGCTAGCGCCACCATGAATGGAGCTATAGGAGGTGACCTTTTGCTCA
ATTTTCCTGACATGTCGGTCCTAGAGCGCCAAAGGGCTCACCTCAAGTACCTCAATCCCACCTTTGATTC
TCCTCTCGCCGGCTTCTTTGCCGATTCTTCAATGATTACCGGCGGCGAGATGGACAGCTATCTTTCGACT
GCCGGTTTGAATCTTCCGATGATGTACGGTGAGACGACGGTGGAAGGTGATTCAAGACTCTCAATTTCGC
CGGAAACGACGCTTGGGACTGGAAATTTCAAGGCAGCGAAGTTTGATACAGAGACTAAGGATTGTAATGA
GGCGGCGAAGAAGATGACGATGAACAGAGATGACCTAGTAGAAGAAGGAGAAGAAGAGAAGTCGAAAATA
ACAGAGCAAAACAATGGGAGCACAAAAAGCATCAAGAAGATGAAACACAAAGCCAAGAAAGAAGAGAACA
ATTTCTCTAATGATTCATCTAAAGTGACGAAGGAATTGGAGAAAACGGATTATATTCATGTACCGGTAAT
GGCGGAGGATGTTTCCTCAGCGGCCCCGAGCCCGCGGGGCTGTGCGGATGGTAGGGATGCCGACCCTACT
GAGGAGCAGATGGCAGAAACAGAGAGAAACGACGAGGAGCAGTTCGAATGCCAGGAACTGCTCGAGTGCC
AGGTGCAGGTGGGGGCCCCCGAGGAGGAGGAGGAGGAGGAGGAGGACGCGGGCCTGGTGGCCGAGGCCGA
GGCCGTGGCTGCCGGCTGGATGCTCGATTTCCTCTGCCTCTCTCTTTGCCGAGCTTTCCGCGACGGCCGC
TCCGAGGACTTCCGCAGGACCCGCAACAGCGCAGAGGCTATTATTCATGGACTATCCAGTCTAACAGCTT
GCCAGTTGAGAACGATATACATATGTCAGTTTTTGACAAGAATTGCAGCAGGAAAAACCCTTGATGCACA
GTTTGAAAATGATGAACGAATTACACCCTTGGAATCAGCCCTGATGATTTGGGGTTCAATTGAAAAGGAA
CATGACAAACTTCATGAAGAAATACAGAATTTAATTAAAATTCAGGCTATAGCTGTTTGTATGGAAAATG
GCAACTTTAAAGAAGCAGAAGAAGTCTTTGAAAGAATATTTGGTGATCCAAATTCTCATATGCCTTTCAA
AAGCAAATTGCTTATGATAATCTCTCAGAAAGATACATTTCATTCCTTTTTTCAACACTTCAGCTACAAC
CACATGATGGAGAAAATTAAGAGTTATGTGAATTATGTGCTAAGTGAAAAATCATCAACCTTTCTAATGA
AGGCAGCGGCAAAAGTAGTAGAAAGCAAAAGGACAAGAACAATAACTTCTCAAGATAAACCTAGTGGTAA
TGATGTTGAAATGGAAACTGAAGCTAATTTGGATACAAGAAAAAGGTCTCACAAGAATCTTTTCTTATCT
AAGTTGCAACATGGAACCCAGCAACAAGACCTTAATAAGAAAGAAAGAAGAGTAGGAACTCCTCAAAGTA
CAAAAAAGAAAAAAGAAAGCAGAAGAGCCACTGAAAGCAGAATACCTGTTTCAAAGAGTCAGCCGGTAAC
TCCTGAAAAACATCGAGCTAGAAAAAGACAGGCATGGCTTTGGGAAGAAGACAAGAATTTGAGATCTGGC
GTGAGGAAATATGGAGAGGGAAACTGGTCTAAAATACTGTTGCATTATAAATTCAACAACCGGACAAGTG
TCATGTTAAAAGACAGATGGAGGACCATGAAGAAACTAAAACTGATTTCCTCAGACAGCGAAGACAAGCT
TATGGTGTCTAAGGGCGAAGAGCTGATTAAGGAGAACATGCACATGAAGCTGTACATGGAGGGCACCGTG
AACAACCACCACTTCAAGTGCACATCCGAGGGCGAAGGCAAGCCCTACGAGGGCACCCAGACCATGAGAA
TCAAGGTGGTCGAGGGCGGCCCTCTCCCCTTCGCCTTCGACATCCTGGCTACCAGCTTCATGTACGGCAG
CAGAACCTTCATCAACCACACCCAGGGCATCCCCGACTTCTTTAAGCAGTCCTTCCCTGAGGGCTTCACA
TGGGAGAGAGTCACCACATACGAAGACGGGGGCGTGCTGACCGCTACCCAGGACACCAGCCTCCAGGACG
GCTGCCTCATCTACAACGTCAAGATCAGAGGGGTGAACTTCCCATCCAACGGCCCTGTGATGCAGAAGAA
AACACTCGGCTGGGAGGCCAACACCGAGATGCTGTACCCCGCTGACGGCGGCCTGGAAGGCAGAACCGAC
ATGGCCCTGAAGCTCGTGGGCGGGGGCCACCTGATCTGCAACTTCAAGACCACATACAGATCCAAGAAAC
CCGCTAAGAACCTCAAGATGCCCGGCGTCTACTATGTGGACCACAGACTGGAAAGAATCAAGGAGGCCGA
CAAAGAGACCTACGTCGAGCAGCACGAGGTGGCTGTGGCCAGATACTGCGACCTCCCTAGCAAACTGGGG
CACAAACTTAATTAAGGATCCACCGGATCTAGATAACTGATCATAATCAGCCATACCACATTTGTAGAGG
TTTTACTTGCTTTAAAAAACCTCCCACACCTCCCCCTGAACCTGAAACATAAAATGAATGCAATTGTTGT
TGTTAACTTGTTTATTGCAGCTTATAATGGTTACAAATAAAGCAATAGCATCACAAATTTCACAAATAAA
GCATTTTTTTCACTGCATTCTAGTTGTGGTTTGTCCAAACTCATCAATGTATCTTAACGCGTAAATTGTA
AGCGTTAATATTTTGTTAAAATTCGCGTTAAATTTTTGTTAAATCAGCTCATTTTTTAACCAATAGGCCG
AAATCGGCAAAATCCCTTATAAATCAAAAGAATAGACCGAGATAGGGT
[37 nt withheld, positions 3479-3515]
AAAGAACGTGGACTCCAACGTCAAAGG
[49 nt withheld, positions 3543-3591]
T
[91 nt withheld, positions 3593-3683]
G
[124 nt withheld, positions 3685-3808]
CAGGTGGCACTTTTCGGGGAAATGTGCGCGGAACCCCTATTTGTTTATTTTTCTAAATACATTCAAATAT
GTATCCGCTCATGAGACAATAACCCTGATAAATGCTTCAATAATATTGAAAAAGGAAGAGTCCTGAGGCG
GAAAGAACCAGCTGTGGAATGTGTGTCAGTTAGGGTGTGGAAAGTCCCCAGGCTCCCCAGCAGGCAGAAG
TATGCAAAGCATGCATCTCAATTAGTCAGCAACCAGGTGTGGAAAGTCCCCAGGCTCCCCAGCAGGCAGA
AGTATGCAAAGCATGCATCTCAATTAGTCAGCAACCATAGTCCCGCCCCTAACTCCGCCCATCCCGCCCC
TAACTCCGCCCAGTTCCGCCCATTCTCCGCCCCATGGCTGACTAATTTTTTTTATTTATGCAGAGGCCGA
GGCCGCCTCGGCCTCTGAGCTATTCCAGAAGTAGTGAGGAGGCTTTTTTGGAGGCCTAGGCTTTTGCAAA
GATCGATCAAGAGACAGGATGAGGATCGTTTCGCATGATTGAACAAGATGGATTGCACGCAGGTTCTCCG
GCCGCTTGGGTGGAGAGGCTATTCGGCTATGACTGGGCACAACAGACAATCGGCTGCTCTGATGCCGCCG
TGTTCCGGCTGTCAGCGCAGGGGCGCCCGGTTCTTTTTGTCAAGACCGACCTGTCCGGTGCCCTGAATGA
ACTGCAAGACGAGGCAGCGCGGCTATCGTGGCTGGCCACGACGGGCGTTCCTTGCGCAGCTGTGCTCGAC
GTTGTCACTGAAGCGGGAAGGGACTGGCTGCTATTGGGCGAAGTGCCGGGGCAGGATCTCCTGTCATCTC
ACCTTGCTCCTGCCGAGAAAGTATCCATCATGGCTGATGCAATGCGGCGGCTGCATACGCTTGATCCGGC
TACCTGCCCATTCGACCACCAAGCGAAACATCGCATCGAGCGAGCACGTACTCGGATGGAAGCCGGTCTT
GTCGATCAGGATGATCTGGACGAAGAGCATCAGGGGCTCGCGCCAGCCGAACTGTTCGCCAGGCTCAAGG
CGAGCATGCCCGACGGCGAGGATCTCGTCGTGACCCATGGCGATGCCTGCTTGCCGAATATCATGGTGGA
AAATGGCCGCTTTTCTGGATTCATCGACTGTGGCCGGCTGGGTGTGGCGGACCGCTATCAGGACATAGCG
TTGGCTACCCGTGATATTGCTGAAGAGCTTGGCGGCGAATGGGCTGACCGCTTCCTCGTGCTTTACGGTA
TCGCCGCTCCCGATTCGCAGCGCATCGCCTTCTATCGCCTTCTTGACGAGTTCTTCTGAGCGGGACTCTG
GGGTTCGAAATGACCGACCAAGCGACGCCCAACCTGCCATCACGAGATTTCGATTCCACCGCCGCCTTCT
ATGAAAGGTTGGGCTTCGGAATCGTTTTCCGGGACGCCGGCTGGATGATCCTCCAGCGCGGGGATCTCAT
GCTGGAGTTCTTCGCCCACCCTAGGGGGAGGCTAACTGAAACACGGAAGGAGACAATACCGGAAGGAACC
CGCGCTATGACGGCAATAAAAAGACAGAATAAAACGCACGGTGTTGGGTCGTTTGTTCATAAACGCGGGG
TTCGGTCCCAGGGCTGGCACTCTGTCGATACCCCACCGAGACCCCATTGGGGCCAATACGCCCGCGTTTC
TTCCTTTTCCCCACCCCACCCCCCAAGTTCGGGTGAAGGCCCAGGGCTCGCAGCCAACGTCGGGGCGGCA
GGCCCTGCCATAGCCTCAGGTTACTCATATATACTTTAGATTGATTTAAAACTTCATTTTTAATTTAAAA
GGATCTAGGTGAAGATCCTTTTTGATAATCTCATGACCAAAATCCCTTAACGTGAGTTTTCGTTCCACTG
AGCGTCAGACCCCGTAGAAAAGATCAAAGGATCTTCTTGAGATCCTTTTTTTCTGCGCGTAATCTGCTGC
TTGCAAACAAAAAAACCACCGCTACCAGCGGTGGTTTGTTTGCCGGATCAAGAGCTACCAACTCTTTTTC
CGAAGGTAACTGGCTTCAGCAGAGCGCAGATACCAAATACTGTTCTTCTAGTGTAGCCGTAGTTAGGCCA
CCACTTCAAGAACTCTGTAGCACCGCCTACATACCTCGCTCTGCTAATCCTGTTACCAGTGGCTGCTGCC
AGTGGCGATAAGTCGTGTCTTACCGGGTTGGACTCAAGACGATAGTTACCGGATAAGGCGCAGCGGTCGG
GCTGAACGGGGGGTTCGTGCACACAGCCCAGCTTGGAGCGAACGACCTACACCGAACTGAGATACCTACA
GCGTGAGCTATGAGAAAGCGCCACGCTTCCCGAAGGGAGAAAGGCGGACAGGTATCCGGTAAGCGGCAGG
GTCGGAACAGGAGAGCGCACGAGGGAGCTTCCAGGGGGAAACGCCTGGTATCTTTATAGTCCTGTCGGGT
TTCGCCACCTCTGACTTGAGCGTCGATTTTTGTGATGCTCGTCAGGGGGGCGGAGCCTATGGAAAAACGC
CAGCAACGCGGCCTTTTTACGGTTCCTGGCCTTTTGCTGGCCTTTTGCTCACATGTTCTTTCCTGCGTTA
TCCCCTGATTCTGTGGATAACCGTATTACCGCCATGCATTAGTTA
