>Addgene plasmid #103811 | pCIBN-hTRF1-tagRFP-T | depositor partial sequence | sequence record 196693 | CIBN
ATGAATGGAGCTATAGGAGGTGACCTTTTGCTCAATTTTCCTGACATGTCGGTCCTAGAGCGCCAAAGGG
CTCACCTCAAGTACCTCAATCCCACCTTTGATTCTCCTCTCGCCGGCTTCTTTGCCGATTCTTCAATGAT
TACCGGCGGCGAGATGGACAGCTATCTTTCGACTGCCGGTTTGAATCTTCCGATGATGTACGGTGAGACG
ACGGTGGAAGGTGATTCAAGACTCTCAATTTCGCCGGAAACGACGCTTGGGACTGGAAATTTCAAGGCAG
CGAAGTTTGATACAGAGACTAAGGATTGTAATGAGGCGGCGAAGAAGATGACGATGAACAGAGATGACCT
AGTAGAAGAAGGAGAAGAAGAGAAGTCGAAAATAACAGAGCAAAACAATGGGAGCACAAAAAGCATCAAG
AAGATGAAACACAAAGCCAAGAAAGAAGAGAACAATTTCTCTAATGATTCATCTAAAGTGACGAAGGAAT
TGGAGAAAACGGATTATATTCAT
