>Addgene plasmid #103811 | pCIBN-hTRF1-tagRFP-T | depositor partial sequence | sequence record 196694 | hTRF1
ATGGCGGAGGATGTTTCCTCAGCGGCCCCGAGCCCGCGGGGCTGTGCGGATGGTAGGGATGCCGACCCTA
CTGAGGAGCAGATGGCAGAAACAGAGAGAAACGACGAGGAGCAGTTCGAATGCCAGGAACTGCTCGAGTG
CCAGGTGCAGGTGGGGGCCCCCGAGGAGGAGGAGGAGGAGGAGGAGGACGCGGGCCTGGTGGCCGAGGCC
GAGGCCGTGGCTGCCGGCTGGATGCTCGATTTCCTCTGCCTCTCTCTTTGCCGAGCTTTCCGCGACGGCC
GCTCCGAGGACTTCCGCAGGACCCGCAACAGCGCAGAGGCTATTATTCATGGACTATCCAGTCTAACAGC
TTGCCAGTTGAGAACGATATACATATGTCAGTTTTTGACAAGAATTGCAGCAGGAAAAACCCTTGATGCA
CAGTTTGAAAATGATGAACGAATTACACCCTTGGAATCAGCCCTGATGATTTGGGGTTCAATTGAAAAGG
AACATGACAAACTTCATGAAGAAATACAGAATTTAATTAAAATTCAGGCTATAGCTGTTTGTATGGAAAA
TGGCAACTTTAAAGAAGCAGAAGAAGTCTTTGAAAGAATATTTGGTGATCCAAATTCTCATATGCCTTTC
AAAAGCAAATTGCTTATGATAATCTCTCAGAAAGATACATTTCATTCCTTTTTTCAACACTTCAGCTACA
ACCACATGATGGAGAAAATTAAGAGTTATGTGAATTATGTGCTAAGTGAAAAATCATCAACCTTTCTAAT
GAAGGCAGCGGCAAAAGTAGTAGAAAGCAAAAGGACAAGAACAATAACTTCTCAAGATAAACCTAGTGGT
AATGATGTTGAAATGGAAACTGAAGCTAATTTGGATACAAGAAAAAGGTCTCACAAGAATCTTTTCTTAT
CTAAGTTGCAACATGGAACCCAGCAACAAGACCTTAATAAGAAAGAAAGAAGAGTAGGAACTCCTCAAAG
TACAAAAAAGAAAAAAGAAAGCAGAAGAGCCACTGAAAGCAGAATACCTGTTTCAAAGAGTCAGCCGGTA
ACTCCTGAAAAACATCGAGCTAGAAAAAGACAGGCATGGCTTTGGGAAGAAGACAAGAATTTGAGATCTG
GCGTGAGGAAATATGGAGAGGGAAACTGGTCTAAAATACTGTTGCATTATAAATTCAACAACCGGACAAG
TGTCATGTTAAAAGACAGATGGAGGACCATGAAGAAACTAAAACTGATTTCCTCAGACAGCGAAGAC
